Addgene plasmid #131367: pDC21
Purpose: expression of MEG-3IDR (aa1-544) in C. elegans
Depositing lab: Geraldine Seydoux. Depositing organization: Johns Hopkins University and School of Medicine. Publication: Spatial patterning of P granules by RNA-induced phase separation of the intrinsically-disordered protein MEG-3. Smith J, Calidas D, Schmidt H, Lu T, Rasoloson D, Seydoux G. Elife. 2016 Dec 3;5. pii: 21337. doi: 10.7554/eLife.21337. PubMed 27914198.
Backbone
  Vector backbone: pet28a
  Vector type: Bacterial Expression
Growth in bacteria
  Bacterial resistance: Kanamycin, 50 μg/mL
  Growth temperature: 37°C
  Growth strain: DH5alpha
  Copy number: Unknown
Gene/Insert
  Gene/Insert name: meg-3 (aa1-544)
  Species: C. elegans (nematode)
  Insert size (bp): 1595
  Entrez Gene: meg-3 (a.k.a. CELE_F52D2.4)
  Tag / fusion protein: His (N terminal on backbone)
  Cloning method: Gibson Cloning
Terms and licenses: Academic/Nonprofit Terms; Industry Terms: Not Available to Industry
How to cite: pDC21 was a gift from Geraldine Seydoux (Addgene plasmid # 131367 ; http://n2t.net/addgene:131367 ; RRID:Addgene_131367)
