[The description below was written by a language model from this plasmid's Addgene catalogue record and pLannotate feature annotations shown in this document.]
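Description:
pDC21 is a bacterial expression plasmid built on the pET28a backbone that carries the N-terminal portion (amino acids 1–544) of the C. elegans protein MEG-3, described in the record as the MEG-3 IDR, its intrinsically disordered region. The catalogue purpose line says expression "in C. elegans", but the vector type and every annotated element are those of an E. coli T7 expression system. The nematode is therefore best read as the source of the gene rather than the expression host.

The plasmid replicates from a ColE1/pBR322-type origin accompanied by the bom site and the rop gene, which keeps copy number moderate. It also has an f1 phage origin, and it is selected with kanamycin through an aminoglycoside phosphotransferase gene.

The roughly 1.6 kb meg-3 fragment, inserted by Gibson assembly, lies between a T7 promoter with an adjacent lac operator and the T7 terminator, preceded by the phage gene 10 ribosome binding site. A lacI gene on the plasmid supplies repressor, so transcription stays low until it is induced with IPTG in a host providing T7 RNA polymerase. Upstream of the insert, the backbone contributes an N-terminal His tag followed by a thrombin cleavage site, allowing metal-affinity purification and optional tag removal. The feature table also detects a His-tag sequence just downstream of the insert, as found in pET28a, but the record does not say whether it is in frame with the insert.

The short hits to a tetracycline resistance gene, capTEV and SET1 are partial matches to backbone sequence rather than functional elements. The construct fits production of recombinant MEG-3 IDR for in vitro study, in line with the associated work on RNA-induced phase separation and P granule patterning.
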