Features (pLannotate 1.2.2; 20 found; start..end, strand, type, name):
      1..589     +  rep_origin     ori: high-copy-number ColE1/pMB1/pBR322/pUC origin of replication
    764..903     -  misc_feature   bom: basis of mobility region from pBR322
   1005..1196    -  CDS            rop: Rop protein, which maintains plasmids at low copy number; rop
   1213..1593    +  CDS            YPB1_ECOLX: Protein predicted: Swiss-Prot protein existence level 4. From Escherichia coli.
   1665..1956    -  CDS            TcR (fragment): tetracycline efflux protein; tet; confers resistance to tetracycline
   1971..1992    -  protein_bind   CAP binding site: CAP binding activates transcription in the presence of cAMP. E. coli catabolite activator protein
   2005..3087    -  CDS            lacI: lac repressor; lacI; The lac repressor binds to the lac operator to inhibit transcription in E. coli. This inhibition can be relieved by adding lactose or isopropyl-β-D-thiogalactopyranoside (IPTG).
   3088..3165    -  promoter       lacI promoter: lacI
   3173..3452    -  CDS            TcR (fragment): tetracycline efflux protein; tet; confers resistance to tetracycline
   3474..3492    +  promoter       T7 promoter: promoter for bacteriophage T7 RNA polymerase
   3493..3517    +  protein_bind   lac operator: The lac repressor binds to the lac operator to inhibit transcription in E. coli. This inhibition can be relieved by adding lactose or isopropyl-β-D-thiogalactopyranoside (IPTG). lac repressor encoded by lacI
   3532..3554    +  RBS            RBS: efficient ribosome binding site from bacteriophage T7 gene 10 (Olins and Rangwala, 1989)
   3573..3589    +  CDS            capTEV™ (fragment): composite tag for in vivo biotinylation, TEV protease cleavage, and 6xHis tagging
   3600..3617    +  CDS            thrombin site: thrombin recognition and cleavage site
   5290..5307    +  CDS            9xHis (fragment): 9xHis affinity tag
   5317..5366    +  CDS            SET1 (fragment): solubility-enhancement tag derived from T7 phage gene 10B
   5374..5421    +  terminator     T7 terminator: transcription terminator for bacteriophage T7 RNA polymerase
   5458..5886    +  rep_origin     f1 ori (sequence partly withheld): f1 bacteriophage origin of replication; arrow indicates direction of (+) strand synthesis
   5939..5996    +  promoter       AmpR promoter (fragment): bla
   6005..6820    -  CDS            KanR: aminoglycoside phosphotransferase; aph(3')-Ia; confers resistance to kanamycin in bacteria or G418 (Geneticin®) in eukaryotes
>Addgene plasmid #131367 | pDC21 | addgene full sequence | sequence record 260048 | Addgene NGS Result
TTGAGATCCTTTTTTTCTGCGCGTAATCTGCTGCTTGCAAACAAAAAAACCACCGCTACCAGCGGTGGTT
TGTTTGCCGGATCAAGAGCTACCAACTCTTTTTCCGAAGGTAACTGGCTTCAGCAGAGCGCAGATACCAA
ATACTGTCCTTCTAGTGTAGCCGTAGTTAGGCCACCACTTCAAGAACTCTGTAGCACCGCCTACATACCT
CGCTCTGCTAATCCTGTTACCAGTGGCTGCTGCCAGTGGCGATAAGTCGTGTCTTACCGGGTTGGACTCA
AGACGATAGTTACCGGATAAGGCGCAGCGGTCGGGCTGAACGGGGGGTTCGTGCACACAGCCCAGCTTGG
AGCGAACGACCTACACCGAACTGAGATACCTACAGCGTGAGCTATGAGAAAGCGCCACGCTTCCCGAAGG
GAGAAAGGCGGACAGGTATCCGGTAAGCGGCAGGGTCGGAACAGGAGAGCGCACGAGGGAGCTTCCAGGG
GGAAACGCCTGGTATCTTTATAGTCCTGTCGGGTTTCGCCACCTCTGACTTGAGCGTCGATTTTTGTGAT
GCTCGTCAGGGGGGCGGAGCCTATGGAAAAACGCCAGCAACGCGGCCTTTTTACGGTTCCTGGCCTTTTG
CTCACATGTTCTTTCCTGCGTTATCCCCTGATTCTGTGGATAACCGTATTACCGCCTTTGAGTGAGCTGA
TACCGCTCGCCGCAGCCGAACGACCGAGCGCAGCGAGTCAGTGAGCGAGGAAGCGGAAGAGCGCCTGATG
CGGTATTTTCTCCTTACGCATCTGTGCGGTATTTCACACCGCAATGGTGCACTCTCAGTACAATCTGCTC
TGATGCCGCATAGTTAAGCCAGTATACACTCCGCTATCGCTACGTGACTGGGTCATGGCTGCGCCCCGAC
ACCCGCCAACACCCGCTGACGCGCCCTGACGGGCTTGTCTGCTCCCGGCATCCGCTTACAGACAAGCTGT
GACCGTCTCCGGGAGCTGCATGTGTCAGAGGTTTTCACCGTCATCACCGAAACGCGCGAGGCAGCTGCGG
TAAAGCTCATCAGCGTGGTCGTGAAGCGATTCACAGATGTCTGCCTGTTCATCCGCGTCCAGCTCGTTGA
GTTTCTCCAGAAGCGTTAATGTCTGGCTTCTGATAAAGCGGGCCATGTTAAGGGCGGTTTTTTCCTGTTT
GGTCACTGATGCCTCCGTGTAAGGGGGATTTCTGTTCATGGGGGTAATGATACCGATGAAACGAGAGAGG
ATGCTCACGATACGGGTTACTGATGATGAACATGCCCGGTTACTGGAACGTTGTGAGGGTAAACAACTGG
CGGTATGGATGCGGCGGGACCAGAGAAAAATCACTCAGGGTCAATGCCAGCGCTTCGTTAATACAGATGT
AGGTGTTCCACAGGGTAGCCAGCAGCATCCTGCGATGCAGATCCGGAACATAATGGTGCAGGGCGCTGAC
TTCCGCGTTTCCAGACTTTACGAAACACGGAAACCGAAGACCATTCATGTTGTTGCTCAGGTCGCAGACG
TTTTGCAGCAGCAGTCGCTTCACGTTCGCTCGCGTATCGGTGATTCATTCTGCTAACCAGTAAGGCAACC
CCGCCAGCCTAGCCGGGTCCTCAACGACAGGAGCACGATCATGCGCACCCGTGGGGCCGCCATGCCGGCG
ATAATGGCCTGCTTCTCGCCGAAACGTTTGGTGGCGGGACCAGTGACGAAGGCTTGAGCGAGGGCGTGCA
AGATTCCGAATACCGCAAGCGACAGGCCGATCATCGTCGCGCTCCAGCGAAAGCGGTCCTCGCCGAAAAT
GACCCAGAGCGCTGCCGGCACCTGTCCTACGAGTTGCATGATAAAGAAGACAGTCATAAGTGCGGCGACG
ATAGTCATGCCCCGCGCCCACCGGAAGGAGCTGACTGGGTTGAAGGCTCTCAAGGGCATCGGTCGAGATC
CCGGTGCCTAATGAGTGAGCTAACTTACATTAATTGCGTTGCGCTCACTGCCCGCTTTCCAGTCGGGAAA
CCTGTCGTGCCAGCTGCATTAATGAATCGGCCAACGCGCGGGGAGAGGCGGTTTGCGTATTGGGCGCCAG
GGTGGTTTTTCTTTTCACCAGTGAGACGGGCAACAGCTGATTGCCCTTCACCGCCTGGCCCTGAGAGAGT
TGCAGCAAGCGGTCCACGCTGGTTTGCCCCAGCAGGCGAAAATCCTGTTTGATGGTGGTTAACGGCGGGA
TATAACATGAGCTGTCTTCGGTATCGTCGTATCCCACTACCGAGATATCCGCACCAACGCGCAGCCCGGA
CTCGGTAATGGCGCGCATTGCGCCCAGCGCCATCTGATCGTTGGCAACCAGCATCGCAGTGGGAACGATG
CCCTCATTCAGCATTTGCATGGTTTGTTGAAAACCGGACATGGCACTCCAGTCGCCTTCCCGTTCCGCTA
TCGGCTGAATTTGATTGCGAGTGAGATATTTATGCCAGCCAGCCAGACGCAGACGCGCCGAGACAGAACT
TAATGGGCCCGCTAACAGCGCGATTTGCTGGTGACCCAATGCGACCAGATGCTCCACGCCCAGTCGCGTA
CCGTCTTCATGGGAGAAAATAATACTGTTGATGGGTGTCTGGTCAGAGACATCAAGAAATAACGCCGGAA
CATTAGTGCAGGCAGCTTCCACAGCAATGGCATCCTGGTCATCCAGCGGATAGTTAATGATCAGCCCACT
GACGCGTTGCGCGAGAAGATTGTGCACCGCCGCTTTACAGGCTTCGACGCCGCTTCGTTCTACCATCGAC
ACCACCACGCTGGCACCCAGTTGATCGGCGCGAGATTTAATCGCCGCGACAATTTGCGACGGCGCGTGCA
GGGCCAGACTGGAGGTGGCAACGCCAATCAGCAACGACTGTTTGCCCGCCAGTTGTTGTGCCACGCGGTT
GGGAATGTAATTCAGCTCCGCCATCGCCGCTTCCACTTTTTCCCGCGTTTTCGCAGAAACGTGGCTGGCC
TGGTTCACCACGCGGGAAACGGTCTGATAAGAGACACCGGCATACTCTGCGACATCGTATAACGTTACTG
GTTTCACATTCACCACCCTGAATTGACTCTCTTCCGGGCGCTATCATGCCATACCGCGAAAGGTTTTGCG
CCATTCGATGGTGTCCGGGATCTCGACGCTCTCCCTTATGCGACTCCTGCATTAGGAAGCAGCCCAGTAG
TAGGTTGAGGCCGTTGAGCACCGCCGCCGCAAGGAATGGTGCATGCAAGGAGATGGCGCCCAACAGTCCC
CCGGCCACGGGGCCTGCCACCATACCCACGCCGAAACAAGCGCTCATGAGCCCGAAGTGGCGAGCCCGAT
CTTCCCCATCGGTGATGTCGGCGATATAGGCGCCAGCAACCGCACCTGTGGCGCCGGTGATGCCGGCCAC
GATGCGTCCGGCGTAGAGGATCGAGATCTCGATCCCGCGAAATTAATACGACTCACTATAGGGGAATTGT
GAGCGGATAACAATTCCCCTCTAGAAATAATTTTGTTTAACTTTAAGAAGGAGATATACCATGGGCAGCA
GCCATCATCATCATCATCACAGCAGCGGCCTGGTGCCGCGCGGCAGCCATATGAGTTCCTCAAAACCTTA
CCCAAGCGGTCTGCCAAACTCGAGAAGAAAAAGAGGAGGTCGCCGCTCAAGTAGTCGTAGCAATCAGGAA
AGTGCATCCAACAACATGGAACACCAAATCACTCTTGACGAATTGTTCAATCCGATCGCAAAACAAGACA
GTGCTCAGTCAACAAGCCGTGAATATGGTGCAAAATCGGGGATATCTCATCACGGATCCGTATCATTCAA
CGGGAATACATTCATGAATGGCCAACAGCTGAATCACTCGATGACTCGACATGGTCGAGTATTCAATCAG
TCGATGCATGCAGCTCAAGGAAACGGCAGCAACGCCTTTAACAGTATTCCTCCTACGGCCCCCGTCTTCT
CTGCAGACTTCCGCCGCAACTTGCAAACACGCAATAGCTCCAGCTGGTATGAACGAAGATTCCCAGTATC
CACAGATCAGGACGACGTTCAGCAATCAAACACAAGACGTAGTAGAAGTCGTCAGAATGGACAACATGGC
CTAAGCTTCTCGGATGGTTCGAACAATTATGGTCACGCTGGGAATAAGTCATTCAGTGTGAGTTCCGTTC
CCGTTGGGTTCCAGAAGCAAGAAAATAATTCTAAGAAACTGCGACAAACCAATGTTCACCAGCAATGTCT
TGGAAATAAAAGCTTCAACGCTCAAGCTGGAGTTCATGGACACGCTTTTAAAAAAGGCCATAAGGACAAT
AAAAATGCATCTGGAAAGGAGGTTATCAATTCTAGTCTTGTCCAAAAGCACGATGCTATTAAGTCGCGGA
ATTTGAACCAGAGCTTCTCTGGATTTCCTACACATGAAACCTCATCGATGAAAAATCAACAACAGAAATC
AAGAAACGACAGAAAAAAATCACGTGGTAGCAGCAACTTCCAGGATCGTACTTACTTCAACACAAATGAC
GATGAATTAACTGACGATGTGTTCATAGACGATTCCATGGATGCTGCCCGTGGTCGGAGATCTCGATCAG
TCACTAAGAAACTTCAACAATCGACTTATTCAAAGCAGAATGCAGGCAGTAAACAATTGACTGAAAAATG
CAAATCTTCTGAAGAAGCGGCTAAACGTAACCTGGTATCCAATGTATTCAGCAAGGACGGCACTGAACTC
TCCATTGAACAGTTATTGGAAATTGTCAGCATGAAGATCGGACAACAGATTCACTTGCCTTCCAGCTCTC
ATGGAGAATGCAGCAATTTGAATCGGACATTACCAGCAAGTGATCTAAATTGCTCAATTGGTGAAGACTT
TGACTCCAGTTTTGTGGATGCTAACAACCAAACCCTACCAGTGAGTCTTCCCAAGAAAACTTCACTGTCG
ATCAAGCGCCGTGGAAGTTCTCGTAGTGCCTCCCGTCTGGCCAGTCTTGATGTGACACTGGAAACTGTTG
AAGAAGACGAGGAACCCACGCCAAGTCCACAGCCGAGTTCTCCTCCAAAGATCTCAAGAAGAAAGTGGAC
AGGAACTTTTGATGCCAACGTTGAGGAAATGAGACGTTTACTTCATGGGGACCCTGAGATGCCGAAATCT
GCAAATCGTGCTTCCTCAAGCAAGGATCAGATCAATCGGAACAATGTGGATGTAAAGAGAACACCTTCCT
CGTGAGAGCTCCGTCGACAAGCTTGCGGCCGCACTCGAGCACCACCACCACCACCACTGAGATCCGGCTG
CTAACAAAGCCCGAAAGGAAGCTGAGTTGGCTGCTGCCACCGCTGAGCAATAACTAGCATAACCCCTTGG
GGCCTCTAAACGGGTCTTGAGGGGTTTTTTGCTGAAAGGAGGAACTATATCCGGATTGGCGAATGGG
[124 nt withheld, positions 5458-5581]
C
[91 nt withheld, positions 5583-5673]
A
[49 nt withheld, positions 5675-5723]
CCTTTGACGTTGGAGTCCACGTTCTTT
[37 nt withheld, positions 5751-5787]
ACCCTATCTCGGTCTATTCTTTTGATTTATAAGGGATTTTGCCGATTTCGGCCTATTGGTTAAAAAATGA
GCTGATTTAACAAAAATTTAACGCGAATTTTAACAAAATATTAACGCTTACAATTTAGGTGGCACTTTTC
GGGGAAATGTGCGCGGAACCCCTATTTGTTTATTTTTCTAAATACATTCAAATATGTATCCGCTCATGAA
TTAATTCTTAGAAAAACTCATCGAGCATCAAATGAAACTGCAATTTATTCATATCAGGATTATCAATACC
ATATTTTTGAAAAAGCCGTTTCTGTAATGAAGGAGAAAACTCACCGAGGCAGTTCCATAGGATGGCAAGA
TCCTGGTATCGGTCTGCGATTCCGACTCGTCCAACATCAATACAACCTATTAATTTCCCCTCGTCAAAAA
TAAGGTTATCAAGTGAGAAATCACCATGAGTGACGACTGAATCCGGTGAGAATGGCAAAAGTTTATGCAT
TTCTTTCCAGACTTGTTCAACAGGCCAGCCATTACGCTCGTCATCAAAATCACTCGCATCAACCAAACCG
TTATTCATTCGTGATTGCGCCTGAGCGAGACGAAATACGCGATCGCTGTTAAAAGGACAATTACAAACAG
GAATCGAATGCAACCGGCGCAGGAACACTGCCAGCGCATCAACAATATTTTCACCTGAATCAGGATATTC
TTCTAATACCTGGAATGCTGTTTTCCCGGGGATCGCAGTGGTGAGTAACCATGCATCATCAGGAGTACGG
ATAAAATGCTTGATGGTCGGAAGAGGCATAAATTCCGTCAGCCAGTTTAGTCTGACCATCTCATCTGTAA
CATCATTGGCAACGCTACCTTTGCCATGTTTCAGAAACAACTCTGGCGCATCGGGCTTCCCATACAATCG
ATAGATTGTCGCACCTGATTGCCCGACATTATCGCGAGCCCATTTATACCCATATAAATCAGCATCCATG
TTGGAATTTAATCGCGGCCTAGAGCAAGACGTTTCCCGTTGAATATGGCTCATAACACCCCTTGTATTAC
TGTTTATGTAAGCAGACAGTTTTATTGTTCATGACCAAAATCCCTTAACGTGAGTTTTCGTTCCACTGAG
CGTCAGACCCCGTAGAAAAGATCAAAGGATCTTC
